>Addgene plasmid #153378 | lvl0 HSPt | addgene full sequence | sequence record 315412 | Addgene NGS Result
AGTCCGGCAAAAAAGGGCAAGGTGTCACCACCCTGCCCTTTTTCTTTAAAACCGAAAAGATTACTTCGCG
TTATGCAGGCTTCCTCGCTCACTGACTCGCTGCGCTCGGTCGTTCGGCTGCGGCGAGCGGTATCAGCTCA
CTCAAAGGCGGTAATACGGTTATCCACAGAATCAGGGGATAACGCAGGAAAGAACATGTGAGCAAAAGGC
CAGCAAAAGGCCAGGAACCGTAAAAAGGCCGCGTTGCTGGCGTTTTTCCACAGGCTCCGCCCCCCTGACG
AGCATCACAAAAATCGACGCTCAAGTCAGAGGTGGCGAAACCCGACAGGACTATAAAGATACCAGGCGTT
TCCCCCTGGAAGCTCCCTCGTGCGCTCTCCTGTTCCGACCCTGCCGCTTACCGGATACCTGTCCGCCTTT
CTCCCTTCGGGAAGCGTGGCGCTTTCTCATAGCTCACGCTGTAGGTATCTCAGTTCGGTGTAGGTCGTTC
GCTCCAAGCTGGGCTGTGTGCACGAACCCCCCGTTCAGCCCGACCGCTGCGCCTTATCCGGTAACTATCG
TCTTGAGTCCAACCCGGTAAGACACGACTTATCGCCACTGGCAGCAGCCACTGGTAACAGGATTAGCAGA
GCGAGGTATGTAGGCGGTGCTACAGAGTTCTTGAAGTGGTGGCCTAACTACGGCTACACTAGAAGAACAG
TATTTGGTATCTGCGCTCTGCTGAAGCCAGTTACCTTCGGAAAAAGAGTTGGTAGCTCTTGATCCGGCAA
ACAAACCACCGCTGGTAGCGGTGGTTTTTTTGTTTGCAAGCAGCAGATTACGCGCAGAAAAAAAGGATCT
CAAGAAGATCCTTTGATCTTTTCTACGGGGTCTGACGCTCAGTGGAACGAAAACTCACGTTAAGGGATTT
TGGTCATGAGATTATCAAAAAGGATCTTCACCTAGATCCTTTTAAATTAAAAATGAAGTTTTAAATCAAT
CTAAAGTATATATGAGTAAACTTGGTCTGACAGCTCGAGGCTTGGATTCTCACCAATAAAAAACGCCCGG
CGGCAACCGAGCGTTCTGAACAAATCCAGATGGAGTTCTGAGGTCATTACTGGATCTATCAACAGGAGTC
CAAGCGAGCTCGATATCAAATTACGCCCCGCCCTGCCACTCATCGCAGTACTGTTGTAATTCATTAAGCA
TTCTGCCGACATGGAAGCCATCACAAACGGCATGATGAACCTGAATCGCCAGCGGCATCAGCACCTTGTC
GCCTTGCGTATAATATTTGCCCATGGTGAAAACGGGGGCGAAGAAGTTGTCCATATTGGCCACGTTTAAA
TCAAAACTGGTGAAACTCACCCAGGGATTGGCTGAGACGAAAAACATATTCTCAATAAACCCTTTAGGGA
AATAGGCCAGGTTTTCACCGTAACACGCCACATCTTGCGAATATATGTGTAGAAACTGCCGGAAATCGTC
GTGGTATTCACTCCAGAGCGATGAAAACGTTTCAGTTTGCTCATGGAAAACGGTGTAACAAGGGTGAACA
CTATCCCATATCACCAGCTCACCGTCTTTCATTGCCATACGAAATTCCGGATGAGCATTCATCAGGCGGG
CAAGAATGTGAATAAAGGCCGGATAAAACTTGTGCTTATTTTTCTTTACGGTCTTTAAAAAGGCCGTAAT
ATCCAGCTGAACGGTCTGGTTATAGGTACATTGAGCAACTGACTGAAATGCCTCAAAATGTTCTTTACGA
TGCCATTGGGATATATCAACGGTGGTATATCCAGTGATTTTTTTCTCCATTTTAGCTTCCTTAGCTCCTG
AAAATCTCGATAACTCAAAAAATACGCCCGGTAGTGATCTTATTTCATTATGGTGAAAGTTGGAACCTCT
TACGTGCCCGATCAACTCGAGTGCCACCTGACGTCTAAGAAACCATTATTATCATGACATTAACCTATAA
AAATAGGCGTATCACGAGGCAGAATTTCAGATAAAAAAAATCCTTAGCTTTCGCTAAGGATGATTTCTGG
AATTCGGTCTCTGCTTATATGAAGATGAAGATGAAATATTTGGTGTGTCAAATAAAAAGCTTGTGTGCTT
AAGTTTGTGTTTTTTTCTTGGCTTGTTGTGTTATGAATTTGTGGCTTTTTCTAATATTAAATGAATGTAA
GATCTCATTATAATGAATAAACAAATGTTTCTATAATCCATTGTGAATGTTTTGTTGGATCTCTTCTGCA
GCATATAACTACTGTATGTGCTATGGCGCTTGAGACCCTGC
Features (pLannotate 1.2.2; 7 found; start..end, strand, type, name):
      3..60      +  terminator     his operon terminator: This putative transcriptin terminator from the E. coli his operon has a 2-bp deletion introduced during synthesis. Its efficiency has not been determined.
    255..843     -  rep_origin     ori: high-copy-number ColE1/pMB1/pBR322/pUC origin of replication
   1026..1120    -  terminator     lambda t0 terminator: transcription terminator from phage lambda
   1144..1800    -  CDS            cat: CAT_ECOLX - Experimental evidence at protein level: Swiss-Prot protein existence level 1. This enzyme is an effector of chloramphenicol resistance in bacteria. From Escherichia coli. This protein is used as a marker in many commonly used cloning vectors, such as pACYC184.
   1801..1898    -  promoter       cat promoter: promoter of the E. coli cat gene encoding chloramphenicol acetyltransferase
   1984..2027    -  terminator     bacterial terminator: putative bacterial transcription terminator
   2048..2266    +  terminator     HSP terminator (fragment): efficient transcription terminator from the Arabidopsis thaliana heat shock protein 18.2 gene (Nagaya et al., 2010)
