[The description below was written by a language model from this plasmid's Addgene catalogue record and pLannotate feature annotations shown in this document.]
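Description:
lvl0 HSPt is a Level 0 standard-part plasmid from the Mobius Assembly for Plant Systems toolkit. It carries a single plant regulatory element, the transcription terminator of the Arabidopsis thaliana heat shock protein 18.2 gene, in the small mUAV (universal acceptor vector) backbone. The 228 bp insert was introduced through AarI sites that were destroyed during cloning. In the sequenced 2,281 nt record the terminator is annotated as an approximately 220 bp fragment near the end of the map. Although it is catalogued as a plant expression vector, the plasmid contains no promoter, coding sequence or plant selection marker. It is a storage and donor clone for one part rather than a functional expression unit.

The backbone is minimal and purely bacterial. A high-copy ColE1/pUC-type origin drives replication in E. coli, and selection uses chloramphenicol through the cat gene, which is expressed from its native cat promoter and followed by the phage lambda t0 terminator. Two further bacterial terminators flank the cloning position: a his operon terminator and a putative bacterial terminator. They presumably insulate the inserted part from read-through transcription originating in or entering the backbone.

In use, the HSP terminator is intended to be combined with promoter and coding-sequence parts in higher-level Mobius Assembly vectors to build plant transcription units. The HSP18.2 terminator is known as an efficient 3′ element for plant transgene expression. The associated publication examines how promoter–terminator pairings influence gene regulation, so this part serves as one of the terminator options compared in that modular system.
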