Addgene plasmid #153378: lvl0 HSPt
Purpose: Plant terminator
Depositing lab: Naomi Nakayama. Depositing organization: University of Edinburgh. Publication: Mobius Assembly for Plant Systems highlights promoter-terminator interaction in gene regulation. Andreou , Andreas I., Nirkko, Jessica , Ochoa-Villarreal, Marisol , Nakayama, Naomi. bioRxiv, March 31, 2021 10.1101/2021.03.31.437819.
Backbone
  Vector backbone: mUAV
  Backbone size w/o insert (bp): 2053
  Vector type: Plant Expression
Growth in bacteria
  Bacterial resistance: Chloramphenicol, 25 μg/mL
  Growth temperature: 37°C
  Growth strain: DH5alpha
  Copy number: High Copy
Gene/Insert
  Gene/Insert name: HSP terminator
  Species: A. thaliana (mustard weed)
  Insert size (bp): 228
  Cloning method: Restriction Enzyme; 5′ cloning site AarI (destroyed during cloning); 3′ cloning site AarI (destroyed during cloning)
  Sequencing primers: 5′ tgccacctgacgtctaagaa; 3′ attaccgcctttgagtgagc
Terms and licenses: Academic/Nonprofit Terms; Industry Terms: Not Available to Industry
How to cite: lvl0 HSPt was a gift from Naomi Nakayama (Addgene plasmid # 153378 ; http://n2t.net/addgene:153378 ; RRID:Addgene_153378)
